Addgene plasmid #104099: phage UbiC NLS HA stdPCP stdGFP
Purpose: Lentiviral vector expressing synonymous tandem PP7 coat protein fused to synonymous tandem GFP. Used to label reporter mRNAs.
Depositing lab: Jeffrey Chao. Depositing organization: Friedrich Miescher Institute for Biomedical Research. Publication: The Dynamics of mRNA Turnover Revealed by Single-Molecule Imaging in Single Cells. Horvathova I, Voigt F, Kotrys AV, Zhan Y, Artus-Revel CG, Eglinger J, Stadler MB, Giorgetti L, Chao JA. Mol Cell. 2017 Nov 2;68(3):615-625.e9. doi: 10.1016/j.molcel.2017.09.030. Epub 2017 Oct 19. PubMed 29056324.
Backbone
  Vector backbone: pHAGE-UbiC
  Vector type: Mammalian Expression, Lentiviral
Growth in bacteria
  Bacterial resistance: Ampicillin, 100 μg/mL
  Growth temperature: 37°C
  Growth strain: NEB Stable
  Copy number: High Copy
Gene/Insert
  Gene/Insert name: stdPCP-stdGFP
  Species: Synthetic
  Insert size (bp): 2295
  Tag / fusion protein: N-terminal NLS; Two synonymous copies of the PP7 coat protein; Two synonymous copies of GFP (C-terminal)
  Cloning method: Unknown
  Sequencing primers: 5′ GTGTGGCACAGCTAGTTCC
Terms and licenses: Academic/Nonprofit Terms; Industry Terms: Not Available to Industry
How to cite: phage UbiC NLS HA stdPCP stdGFP was a gift from Jeffrey Chao (Addgene plasmid # 104099 ; http://n2t.net/addgene:104099 ; RRID:Addgene_104099)
