[The description below was written by a language model from this plasmid's Addgene catalogue record and pLannotate feature annotations shown in this document.]
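Description:
phage UbiC NLS HA stdPCP stdGFP is an 8.5 kb HIV-1-derived lentiviral expression vector built on the pHAGE-UbiC backbone, intended for stable delivery into mammalian cells. In bacteria it is maintained through a high-copy ColE1/pUC-type origin and selected with ampicillin via the β-lactamase gene. The viral portion carries a truncated 5' LTR, the Ψ packaging signal with an adjoining gag fragment, the Rev response element for Rev-dependent nuclear export of the genomic RNA, and the cPPT/CTS. A self-inactivating ΔU3 3' LTR closes the transfer cassette, so the integrated provirus lacks LTR promoter activity and expression depends on the internal promoter. No mammalian selection marker is annotated.

The payload is a synthetic 2,295 bp open reading frame driven by the human ubiquitin C promoter and followed by a WPRE to enhance transcript expression. According to the record it encodes an N-terminal nuclear localisation signal and, by the plasmid name, an HA tag, followed by two copies of the PP7 bacteriophage coat protein and two copies of GFP. The repeated units are "synonymous": they encode the same protein with different codons, a design that reduces repeat sequence identity. The automated annotation reflects this only partly: it detects one PP7 coat protein copy, labels the two GFP units as EGFP and yeGFP, and reports a short 3xFLAG-like match but no NLS or HA feature. The tandem coat protein binds PP7 stem-loops engineered into reporter mRNAs, making them fluorescent, and the construct is used to label such transcripts for single-molecule imaging of mRNA dynamics in living cells.
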