Features (pLannotate 1.2.2; 25 found; start..end, strand, type, name):
    371..628     +  LTR            5' LTR (truncated): truncated 5' long terminal repeat (LTR) from HIV-1
    675..800     +  misc_feature   HIV-1 Ψ: packaging signal of human immunodeficiency virus type 1
    784..1122    +  CDS            HIV-1 gag (fragment): gag protein from human immunodeficiency virus 1; gag
   1297..1530    +  misc_feature   RRE: The Rev response element (RRE) of HIV-1 allows for Rev-dependent mRNA export from the nucleus to the cytoplasm.
   1907..2007    +  CDS            Rev (fragment): human immunodeficiency virus 1 (HIV-1) Rev protein; rev; enhances nuclear export of unspliced and incompletely spliced viral mRNAs
   2052..2169    +  misc_feature   cPPT/CTS: central polypurine tract and central termination sequence of HIV-1
   2212..2610    +  promoter       UbC promoter: human ubiquitin C promoter
   2658..2682    +  CDS            3xFLAG (fragment): three tandem FLAG® epitope tags
   3075..3437    +  CDS            COAT_BPPP7: Experimental evidence at protein level: Swiss-Prot protein existence level 1. Forms the phage shell; binds to the phage RNA. From Pseudomonas phage PP7 (Bacteriophage PP7).
   3453..4169    +  CDS            EGFP: EGFP is a basic (constitutively fluorescent) green fluorescent protein published in 1996, derived from Aequorea victoria. It is reported to be a rapidly-maturing weak dimer with moderate acid sensitivity.
   4203..4916    +  CDS            yeGFP: yeast-enhanced green fluorescent protein codons optimized for translation in S. cerevisiae and C. albicans
   4930..5518    +  misc_feature   WPRE: woodchuck hepatitis virus posttranscriptional regulatory element
   5526..5591    +  CDS            nef (fragment): NEF_HV1Z2 - Experimental evidence at protein level: Swiss-Prot protein existence level 1. Extracellular Nef protein targets CD4(+) T-lymphocytes for apoptosis by interacting with CXCR4 surface receptors. From Human immunodeficiency virus type 1 group M subtype D (isolate Z2/CDC-Z34) (HIV-1).
   5593..5826    +  LTR            3' LTR (ΔU3): self-inactivating 3' long terminal repeat (LTR) from HIV-1
   6031..6135    +  promoter       AmpR promoter: bla
   6136..6996    +  CDS            AmpR: β-lactamase; bla; confers resistance to ampicillin, carbenicillin, and related antibiotics
   7167..7755    +  rep_origin     ori: high-copy-number ColE1/pMB1/pBR322/pUC origin of replication
   7938..7992    +  CDS            lacI (fragment): lac repressor; lacI; The lac repressor binds to the lac operator to inhibit transcription in E. coli. This inhibition can be relieved by adding lactose or isopropyl-β-D-thiogalactopyranoside (IPTG).
   7998..8091    +  rep_origin     SV40 ori (fragment): SV40 origin of replication
   8116..8153    +  CDS            lacI (fragment): lac repressor; lacI; The lac repressor binds to the lac operator to inhibit transcription in E. coli. This inhibition can be relieved by adding lactose or isopropyl-β-D-thiogalactopyranoside (IPTG).
   8166..8187    +  protein_bind   CAP binding site: CAP binding activates transcription in the presence of cAMP. E. coli catabolite activator protein
   8202..8232    +  promoter       lac promoter: promoter for the E. coli lac operon
   8240..8256    +  protein_bind   lac operator: The lac repressor binds to the lac operator to inhibit transcription in E. coli. This inhibition can be relieved by adding lactose or isopropyl-β-D-thiogalactopyranoside (IPTG). lac repressor encoded by lacI
   8290..8373    +  polyA_signal   SV40 poly(A) signal (fragment): SV40 polyadenylation signal
   8540..323     +  CDS            nef (fragment) (across the origin): NEF_HV1BR - Experimental evidence at protein level: Swiss-Prot protein existence level 1. Extracellular Nef protein targets CD4(+) T-lymphocytes for apoptosis by interacting with CXCR4 surface receptors (PubMed:14990729). From Human immunodeficiency virus type 1 group M subtype B (isolate BRU/LAI) (HIV-1).
>Addgene plasmid #104099 | phage UbiC NLS HA stdPCP stdGFP | addgene full sequence | sequence record 200989 | Addgene NGS Result
GGCTAATTCACTCCCAAAGAAGACAAGATATCCTTGATCTGTGGATCTACCACACACAAGGCTACTTCCC
TGATTAGCAGAACTACACACCAGGGCCAGGGGTCAGATATCCACTGACCTTTGGATGGTGCTACAAGCTA
GTACCAGTTGAGCCAGATAAGGTAGAAGAGGCCAATAAAGGAGAGAACACCAGCTTGTTACACCCTGTGA
GCCTGCATGGGATGGATGACCCGGAGAGAGAAGTGTTAGAGTGGAGGTTTGACAGCCGCCTAGCATTTCA
TCACGTGGCCCGAGAGCTGCATCCGGAGTACTTCAAGAACTGCTGATATCGAGCTTGCTACAAGGGACTT
TCCGCTGGGGACTTTCCAGGGAGGCGTGGCCTGGGCGGGACTGGGGAGTGGCGAGCCCTCAGATCCTGCA
TATAAGCAGCTGCTTTTTGCCTGTACTGGGTCTCTCTGGTTAGACCAGATCTGAGCCTGGGAGCTCTCTG
GCTAACTAGGGAACCCACTGCTTAAGCCTCAATAAAGCTTGCCTTGAGTGCTTCAAGTAGTGTGTGCCCG
TCTGTTGTGTGACTCTGGTAACTAGAGATCCCTCAGACCCTTTTAGTCAGTGTGGAAAATCTCTAGCAGT
GGCGCCCGAACAGGGACTTGAAAGCGAAAGGGAAACCAGAGGAGCTCTCTCGACGCAGGACTCGGCTTGC
TGAAGCGCGCACGGCAAGAGGCGAGGGGCGGCGACTGGTGAGTACGCCAAAAATTTTGACTAGCGGAGGC
TAGAAGGAGAGAGATGGGTGCGAGAGCGTCAGTATTAAGCGGGGGAGAATTAGATCGCGATGGGAAAAAA
TTCGGTTAAGGCCAGGGGGAAAGAAAAAATATAAATTAAAACATATAGTATGGGCAAGCAGGGAGCTAGA
ACGATTCGCAGTTAATCCTGGCCTGTTAGAAACATCAGAAGGCTGTAGACAAATACTGGGACAGCTACAA
CCATCCCTTCAGACAGGATCAGAAGAACTTAGATCATTATATAATACAGTAGCAACCCTCTATTGTGTGC
ATCAAAGGATAGAGATAAAAGACACCAAGGAAGCTTTAGACAAGATAGAGGAAGAGCAAAACAAAAGTAA
GACCACCGCACAGCAAGCGGCCGGCCGCTGATCTTCAGACCTGGAGGAGGAGATATGAGGGACAATTGGA
GAAGTGAATTATATAAATATAAAGTAGTAAAAATTGAACCATTAGGAGTAGCACCCACCAAGGCAAAGAG
AAGAGTGGTGCAGAGAGAAAAAAGAGCAGTGGGAATAGGAGCTTTGTTCCTTGGGTTCTTGGGAGCAGCA
GGAAGCACTATGGGCGCAGCGTCAATGACGCTGACGGTACAGGCCAGACAATTATTGTCTGGTATAGTGC
AGCAGCAGAACAATTTGCTGAGGGCTATTGAGGCGCAACAGCATCTGTTGCAACTCACAGTCTGGGGCAT
CAAGCAGCTCCAGGCAAGAATCCTGGCTGTGGAAAGATACCTAAAGGATCAACAGCTCCTGGGGATTTGG
GGTTGCTCTGGAAAACTCATTTGCACCACTGCTGTGCCTTGGAATGCTAGTTGGAGTAATAAATCTCTGG
AACAGATTTGGAATCACACGACCTGGATGGAGTGGGACAGAGAAATTAACAATTACACAAGCTTAATACA
CTCCTTAATTGAAGAATCGCAAAACCAGCAAGAAAAGAATGAACAAGAATTATTGGAATTAGATAAATGG
GCAAGTTTGTGGAATTGGTTTAACATAACAAATTGGCTGTGGTATATAAAATTATTCATAATGATAGTAG
GAGGCTTGGTAGGTTTAAGAATAGTTTTTGCTGTACTTTCTATAGTGAATAGAGTTAGGCAGGGATATTC
ACCATTATCGTTTCAGACCCACCTCCCAACCCCGAGGGGACCCGACAGGCCCGAAGGAATAGAAGAAGAA
GGTGGAGAGAGAGACAGAGACAGATCCATTCGATTAGTGAACGGATCTCGACGGTATCGCCGAATTCACA
AATGGCAGTATTCATCCACAATTTTAAAAGAAAAGGGGGGATTGGGGGGTACAGTGCAGGGGAAAGAATA
GTAGACATAATAGCAACAGACATACAAACTAAAGAATTACAAAAACAAATTACAAAAATTCAAAATTTTC
GGGTTTATTACAGGGACAGCAGAGATCCAGTTTGGACTAGTGGCCTCCGCGCCGGGTTTTGGCGCCTCCC
GCGGGCGCCCCCCTCCTCACGGCGAGCGCTGCCACGTCAGACGAAGGGCGCAGCGAGCGTCCTGATCCTT
CCGCCCGGACGCTCAGGACAGCGGCCCGCTGCTCATAAGACTCGGCCTTAGAACCCCAGTATCAGCAGAA
GGACATTTTAGGACGGGACTTGGGTGACTCTAGGGCACTGGTTTTCTTTCCAGAGAGCGGAACAGGCGAG
GAAAAGTAGTCCCTTCTCGGCGATTCTGCGGAGGGATCTCCGTGGGGCGGTGAACGCCGATGATTATATA
AGGACGCGCCGGGTGTGGCACAGCTAGTTCCGTCGCAGCCGGGATTTGGGTCGCGGTTCTTGTTTGTGGA
TCGCTGTGATCGTCACTTGGCGGCCGCCACCATGGGCCCAAAAAAGAAAAGAAAAGTTGGCTACCCCGAT
TACAAGGATGACGACGATAAGGCCTGCAGTTTGGCTTCCAAAACTATCGTTCTGAGCGTAGGTGAAGCGA
CCAGAACGTTAACTGAAATTCAATCTACAGCAGACAGGCAAATATTTGAAGAGAAAGTCGGTCCATTAGT
AGGGAGGTTAAGATTGACAGCTAGCTTAAGACAAAATGGAGCTAAAACTGCATACAGGGTCAATTTAAAA
TTGGATCAAGCAGATGTCGTTGATAGCGGTCTACCTAAGGTTAGATACACGCAAGTGTGGTCACACGATG
TCACTATTGTCGCGAATTCTACCGAAGCTAGTAGAAAATCATTGTATGATTTAACAAAATCCTTGGTGGC
TACCTCTCAGGTGGAAGATCTTGTTGTGAATTTAGTTCCATTAGGTAGGGCGGATCCGCTAGCCTCCAAA
ACCATCGTTCTTTCGGTCGGCGAGGCTACTCGCACTCTGACTGAGATCCAGTCCACCGCAGACCGTCAGA
TCTTCGAAGAGAAGGTCGGGCCTCTGGTGGGTCGGCTGCGCCTCACGGCTTCGCTCCGTCAAAACGGAGC
CAAGACCGCGTATCGCGTCAACCTAAAACTGGATCAGGCGGACGTCGTTGATTCCGGACTTCCGAAAGTG
CGCTACACTCAGGTATGGTCGCACGACGTGACAATCGTTGCGAATAGCACCGAGGCCTCGCGCAAATCGT
TGTACGATTTGACCAAGTCCCTCGTCGCGACCTCGCAGGTCGAAGATCTTGTCGTCAACCTTGTGCCGCT
GGGCCGTCCACCGGTCGCCACCATGGTGAGCAAGGGCGAGGAGCTGTTCACCGGGGTGGTGCCCATCCTG
GTCGAGCTGGACGGCGACGTAAACGGCCACAAGTTCAGCGTGTCCGGCGAGGGCGAGGGCGATGCCACCT
ACGGCAAGCTGACCCTGAAGTTCATCTGCACCACCGGCAAGCTGCCCGTGCCCTGGCCCACCCTCGTGAC
CACCCTGACCTACGGCGTGCAGTGCTTCAGCCGCTACCCCGACCACATGAAGCAGCACGACTTCTTCAAG
TCCGCCATGCCCGAAGGCTACGTCCAGGAGCGCACCATCTTCTTCAAGGACGACGGCAACTACAAGACCC
GCGCCGAGGTGAAGTTCGAGGGCGACACCCTGGTGAACCGCATCGAGCTGAAGGGCATCGACTTCAAGGA
GGACGGCAACATCCTGGGGCACAAGCTGGAGTACAACTACAACAGCCACAACGTCTATATCATGGCCGAC
AAGCAGAAGAACGGCATCAAGGTGAACTTCAAGATCCGCCACAACATCGAGGACGGCAGCGTGCAGCTCG
CCGACCACTACCAGCAGAACACCCCCATCGGCGACGGCCCCGTGCTGCTGCCCGACAACCACTACCTGAG
CACCCAGTCCGCCCTGAGCAAAGACCCCAACGAGAAGCGCGATCACATGGTCCTGCTGGAGTTCGTGACC
GCCGCCGGGATCACTCTCGGCATGGACGAGCTGTACAAGGGCACAGGTGCATGCGGTTCAGGTTCATCAG
GCTCTAAAGGTGAAGAATTATTCACTGGTGTTGTCCCAATTTTGGTTGAATTAGATGGTGATGTTAATGG
TCACAAATTTTCTGTCTCCGGTGAAGGTGAAGGTGATGCTACTTACGGTAAATTGACCTTAAAATTTATT
TGTACTACTGGTAAATTGCCAGTTCCATGGCCAACCTTAGTCACTACTTTAACTTATGGTGTTCAATGTT
TTTCTAGATACCCAGATCATATGAAACAACATGACTTTTTCAAGTCTGCCATGCCAGAAGGTTATGTTCA
AGAAAGAACTATTTTTTTCAAAGATGACGGTAACTACAAGACCAGAGCTGAAGTCAAGTTTGAAGGTGAT
ACCTTAGTTAATAGAATCGAATTAAAAGGTATTGATTTTAAAGAAGATGGTAACATTTTAGGTCACAAAT
TGGAATACAACTATAACTCTCACAATGTTTACATCATGGCTGACAAACAAAAGAATGGTATCAAAGTTAA
CTTCAAAATTAGACACAACATTGAAGATGGTTCTGTTCAATTAGCTGACCATTATCAACAAAATACTCCA
ATTGGTGATGGTCCAGTCTTGTTACCAGACAACCATTACTTATCCACTCAATCTGCCTTATCCAAAGATC
CAAACGAAAAGAGAGACCACATGGTCTTGTTAGAATTTGTTACTGCTGCTGGTATTACCCATGGTATGGA
TGAATTGTACAAATAAATCGATAGATCCTAATCAACCTCTGGATTACAAAATTTGTGAAAGATTGACTGG
TATTCTTAACTATGTTGCTCCTTTTACGCTATGTGGATACGCTGCTTTAATGCCTTTGTATCATGCTATT
GCTTCCCGTATGGCTTTCATTTTCTCCTCCTTGTATAAATCCTGGTTGCTGTCTCTTTATGAGGAGTTGT
GGCCCGTTGTCAGGCAACGTGGCGTGGTGTGCACTGTGTTTGCTGACGCAACCCCCACTGGTTGGGGCAT
TGCCACCACCTGTCAGCTCCTTTCCGGGACTTTCGCTTTCCCCCTCCCTATTGCCACGGCGGAACTCATC
GCCGCCTGCCTTGCCCGCTGCTGGACAGGGGCTCGGCTGTTGGGCACTGACAATTCCGTGGTGTTGTCGG
GGAAATCATCGTCCTTTCCTTGGCTGCTCGCCTGTGTTGCCACCTGGATTCTGCGCGGGACGTCCTTCTG
CTACGTCCCTTCGGCCCTCAATCCAGCGGACCTTCCTTCCCGCGGCCTGCTGCCGGCTCTGCGGCCTCTT
CCGCGTCTTCGCCTTCGCCCTCAGACGAGTCGGATCTCCCTTTGGGCCGCCTCCCCGCCTGAGATCCTTT
AAGACCAATGACTTACAAGGCAGCTGTAGATCTTAGCCACTTTTTAAAAGAAAAGGGGGGACTGGAAGGG
CTAATTCACTCCCAACGAAGACAAGATCTGCTTTTTGCTTGTACTGGGTCTCTCTGGTTAGACCAGATCT
GAGCCTGGGAGCTCTCTGGCTAACTAGGGAACCCACTGCTTAAGCCTCAATAAAGCTTGCCTTGAGTGCT
TCAAGTAGTGTGTGCCCGTCTGTTGTGTGACTCTGGTAACTAGAGATCCCTCAGACCCTTTTAGTCAGTG
TGGAAAATCTCTAGCAGTAGTAGTTCATGTCATCTTATTATTCAGTATTTATAACTTGCAAAGAAATGAA
TATCAGAGAGTGAGAGGCCCGGGTTAATTAAGGAAAGGGCTAGATCATTCTTGAAGACGAAAGGGCCTCG
TGATACGCCTATTTTTATAGGTTAATGTCATGATAATAATGGTTTCTTAGACGTCAGGTGGCACTTTTCG
GGGAAATGTGCGCGGAACCCCTATTTGTTTATTTTTCTAAATACATTCAAATATGTATCCGCTCATGAGA
CAATAACCCTGATAAATGCTTCAATAATATTGAAAAAGGAAGAGTATGAGTATTCAACATTTCCGTGTCG
CCCTTATTCCCTTTTTTGCGGCATTTTGCCTTCCTGTTTTTGCTCACCCAGAAACGCTGGTGAAAGTAAA
AGATGCTGAAGATCAGTTGGGTGCACGAGTGGGTTACATCGAACTGGATCTCAACAGCGGTAAGATCCTT
GAGAGTTTTCGCCCCGAAGAACGTTTTCCAATGATGAGCACTTTTAAAGTTCTGCTATGTGGCGCGGTAT
TATCCCGTGTTGACGCCGGGCAAGAGCAACTCGGTCGCCGCATACACTATTCTCAGAATGACTTGGTTGA
GTACTCACCAGTCACAGAAAAGCATCTTACGGATGGCATGACAGTAAGAGAATTATGCAGTGCTGCCATA
ACCATGAGTGATAACACTGCGGCCAACTTACTTCTGACAACGATCGGAGGACCGAAGGAGCTAACCGCTT
TTTTGCACAACATGGGGGATCATGTAACTCGCCTTGATCGTTGGGAACCGGAGCTGAATGAAGCCATACC
AAACGACGAGCGTGACACCACGATGCCTGTAGCAATGGCAACAACGTTGCGCAAACTATTAACTGGCGAA
CTACTTACTCTAGCTTCCCGGCAACAATTAATAGACTGGATGGAGGCGGATAAAGTTGCAGGACCACTTC
TGCGCTCGGCCCTTCCGGCTGGCTGGTTTATTGCTGATAAATCTGGAGCCGGTGAGCGTGGGTCTCGCGG
TATCATTGCAGCACTGGGGCCAGATGGTAAGCCCTCCCGTATCGTAGTTATCTACACGACGGGGAGTCAG
GCAACTATGGATGAACGAAATAGACAGATCGCTGAGATAGGTGCCTCACTGATTAAGCATTGGTAACTGT
CAGACCAAGTTTACTCATATATACTTTAGATTGATTTAAAACTTCATTTTTAATTTAAAAGGATCTAGGT
GAAGATCCTTTTTGATAATCTCATGACCAAAATCCCTTAACGTGAGTTTTCGTTCCACTGAGCGTCAGAC
CCCGTAGAAAAGATCAAAGGATCTTCTTGAGATCCTTTTTTTCTGCGCGTAATCTGCTGCTTGCAAACAA
AAAAACCACCGCTACCAGCGGTGGTTTGTTTGCCGGATCAAGAGCTACCAACTCTTTTTCCGAAGGTAAC
TGGCTTCAGCAGAGCGCAGATACCAAATACTGTTCTTCTAGTGTAGCCGTAGTTAGGCCACCACTTCAAG
AACTCTGTAGCACCGCCTACATACCTCGCTCTGCTAATCCTGTTACCAGTGGCTGCTGCCAGTGGCGATA
AGTCGTGTCTTACCGGGTTGGACTCAAGACGATAGTTACCGGATAAGGCGCAGCGGTCGGGCTGAACGGG
GGGTTCGTGCACACAGCCCAGCTTGGAGCGAACGACCTACACCGAACTGAGATACCTACAGCGTGAGCTA
TGAGAAAGCGCCACGCTTCCCGAAGGGAGAAAGGCGGACAGGTATCCGGTAAGCGGCAGGGTCGGAACAG
GAGAGCGCACGAGGGAGCTTCCAGGGGGAAACGCCTGGTATCTTTATAGTCCTGTCGGGTTTCGCCACCT
CTGACTTGAGCGTCGATTTTTGTGATGCTCGTCAGGGGGGCGGAGCCTATGGAAAAACGCCAGCAACGCG
GCCTTTTTACGGTTCCTGGCCTTTTGCTGGCCTTTTGCTCACATGTTCTTTCCTGCGTTATCCCCTGATT
CTGTGGATAACCGTATTACCGCCTTTGAGTGAGCTGATACCGCTCGCCGCAGCCGAACGACCGAGCGCAG
CGAGTCAGTGAGCGAGGAAGCGGAAGAGCGCCCAATACGCAAACCGCCTCTCCCCGCGCGTTGGCCGATT
CATTAATGCAGCAAGCTCATGGCTGACTAATTTTTTTTATTTATGCAGAGGCCGAGGCCGCCTCGGCCTC
TGAGCTATTCCAGAAGTAGTGAGGAGGCTTTTTTGGAGGCCTAGGCTTTTGCAAAAAGCTCCCCGTGGCA
CGACAGGTTTCCCGACTGGAAAGCGGGCAGTGAGCGCAACGCAATTAATGTGAGTTAGCTCACTCATTAG
GCACCCCAGGCTTTACACTTTATGCTTCCGGCTCGTATGTTGTGTGGAATTGTGAGCGGATAACAATTTC
ACACAGGAAACAGCTATGACATGATTACGAATTTCACAAATAAAGCATTTTTTTCACTGCATTCTAGTTG
TGGTTTGTCCAAACTCATCAATGTATCTTATCATGTCTGGATCAACTGGATAACTCAAGCTAACCAAAAT
CATCCCAAACTTCCCACCCCATACCCTATTACCACTGCCAATTACCTGTGGTTTCATTTACTCTAAACCT
GTGATTCCTCTGAATTATTTTCATTTTAAAGAAATTGTATTTGTTAAATATGTACTACAAACTTAGTAGT
TGGAAG
